Addgene plasmid #220289: pTYC10_pPromALB_STARRseq
Purpose: (Empty Backbone) STARR-seq plasmid driven by minimal mouse Alb promoter; used to measure enhancer activity of a library of DNA sequences on interest. Useful for STARR-seq analysis in liver.
Depositing lab: David Waxman. Depositing organization: Boston University Main Campus. Publication: HDI-STARR-seq: Condition-specific enhancer discovery in mouse liver in vivo. Chang TY, Waxman DJ. BMC Genomics. 2024 Dec 24;25(1):1240. doi: 10.1186/s12864-024-11162-9. PubMed 39716078.
Backbone
  Vector backbone: hSTARR-seq_SCP1 vector
  Backbone manufacturer: Alexander Stark (Addgene # 99292)
  Vector type: Mammalian Expression
Growth in bacteria
  Bacterial resistance: Chloramphenicol and Ampicillin, 25 & 100 μg/mL
  Growth temperature: 37°C
  Growth strain: ccdB Survival
  Copy number: High Copy
Gene/Insert
  Gene/Insert name: None
Terms and licenses: Academic/Nonprofit Terms; Industry Terms: Not Available to Industry
How to cite: pTYC10_pPromALB_STARRseq was a gift from David Waxman (Addgene plasmid # 220289 ; http://n2t.net/addgene:220289 ; RRID:Addgene_220289)
