[The description below was written by a language model from this plasmid's Addgene catalogue record and pLannotate feature annotations shown in this document.]
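Description:
pTYC10_pPromALB_STARRseq is an empty mammalian expression backbone for STARR-seq (self-transcribing active regulatory region sequencing). It is derived from the hSTARR-seq_SCP1 vector, with a minimal mouse albumin (Alb) promoter driving the reporter transcript. The Alb promoter itself is not called in the automated annotation of the 4,549-nt sequence; it presumably lies in the unannotated stretch upstream of the chimeric β-globin/immunoglobulin intron. Propagation in E. coli relies on a high-copy ColE1/pUC origin and an ampicillin resistance gene. Because the cloning site still holds a chloramphenicol resistance/ccdB cassette, the empty vector is grown under dual ampicillin and chloramphenicol selection in a ccdB-tolerant strain.

The reporter unit reads from the promoter region through the chimeric intron and a short GFP-derived fragment into the CmR–ccdB stuffer, and is followed by an SV40 polyadenylation signal, annotated in reverse orientation. When a library of candidate DNA fragments replaces the stuffer, the toxic ccdB gene counter-selects against uncut or unrecombined backbone in standard strains. Each inserted fragment then sits within the transcribed region, so an active enhancer boosts transcription from the minimal promoter and is itself copied into the RNA. Its activity can therefore be quantified by sequencing reporter transcripts relative to input plasmid. A synthetic poly(A) signal and an RNA polymerase II pause site upstream of the promoter region help block read-through transcription from the backbone. The short PGK poly(A), large T antigen and TcR fragments appear to be backbone remnants.

The liver-specific minimal promoter makes the vector suited to testing enhancer libraries in liver, and the associated publication applies it to condition-specific enhancer discovery in mouse liver in vivo.
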