Features (pLannotate 1.2.2; 16 found; start..end, strand, type, name):
    155..171     +  polyA_signal   PGK poly(A) signal (fragment): mouse phosphoglycerate kinase 1 polyadenylation signal
    412..544     +  intron         chimeric intron: chimera between introns from human β-globin and immunoglobulin heavy chain genes
    559..627     +  CDS            cEGFP (fragment): cEGFP is a basic (constitutively fluorescent) green fluorescent protein published in 2008, derived from Aequorea victoria.
    679..709     +  promoter       lac UV5 promoter: E. coli lac promoter with an "up" mutation
    733..762     +  promoter       cat promoter (fragment): promoter of the E. coli cat gene encoding chloramphenicol acetyltransferase
    763..1422    +  CDS            CmR: chloramphenicol acetyltransferase; cat; confers resistance to chloramphenicol
   1601..1759    +  CDS            ccdA (fragment): CCDA_ECO57 - Also known as H, letA. Experimental evidence at protein level: Swiss-Prot protein existence level 1. Antitoxin component of a type II toxin-antitoxin (TA) system which inhibits the post-segregational killing (PSK) of plasmid-free cells, also referred to as a plasmid addiction system. Binds to and blocks the activity of CcdB; will also remove bound CcdB protein from the CcdB-GyrA complex by forming a CcdA-CcdB complex, a process termed rejuvenation. Functions as a transcriptional corepressor for the ccdAB operon, repression also requires CcdB (By similarity). From Escherichia coli
   1764..2066    +  CDS            ccdB: CCDB_ECOLI - Also known as G, letB, letD. Experimental evidence at protein level: Swiss-Prot protein existence level 1. Toxic component of a type II toxin-antitoxin (TA) system, functioning in plasmid maintainence. Responsible for the post- segregational killing (PSK) of plasmid-free cells, also referred to as a plasmid addiction system. Half-life of over 2 hours. Cell killing by CcdB is accompanied by filamentation, defects in chromosome and plasmid segregation, defects in cell division, formation of anucleate cells, decreased DNA synthesis and plasmid loss. Interferes with the activity of DN
   2147..2268    -  polyA_signal   SV40 poly(A) signal: SV40 polyadenylation signal
   2291..2359    -  CDS            large T antigen (fragment): large T antigen from SV40 (simian virus 40)
   2375..2504    +  CDS            TcR (fragment): tetracycline efflux protein; tet; confers resistance to tetracycline
   2684..3272    -  rep_origin     ori: high-copy-number ColE1/pMB1/pBR322/pUC origin of replication
   3472..4332    -  CDS            AmpR: β-lactamase confers resistance to ampicillin, carbenicillin, and related antibiotics
   4333..4374    -  promoter       AmpR promoter (fragment): bla
   4437..4485    +  polyA_signal   poly(A) signal: synthetic polyadenylation signal
   4499..41      +  misc_feature   pause site (across the origin): RNA polymerase II transcriptional pause signal from the human α2 globin gene
>Addgene plasmid #220289 | pTYC10_pPromALB_STARRseq | addgene full sequence | sequence record 435428 | Addgene NGS Result
GGCTGTCCCCAGTGCAAGTGCAGGTGCCAGAACATTTCTCTGGCCTAACTGGCCGGTACCTGAGCTCTGC
TCAAATGGGAGACAAAGAGATTAAGCTCTTATGTAAAATTTGCTGTTTTACATAACTTTAATGAATGGAC
AAAGTCTTGTGCATGGGGGTGGGGGTGGGGTTAGAGGGGAACAGCTCCAGATGGCAAACATACGCAAGGG
ATTTAGTCAAACAACTTTTTGGCAAAGATGGTATGATTTTGTAATGGGGTAGGAACCAATGAAATGCGAG
GTAAGTATGGTTAATAATCTACAGTTATTGGTTAAAGAAGTATATTAGAGCGAGTCTTTCTGCACACAGA
TCACCTTCCTATCAACCCCACTAGCCTCTGGCAAAGGGCCCGGTCGTGAGGCACTGGGCAGGTAAGTATC
AAGGTTACAAGACAGGTTTAAGGAGACCAATAGAAACTGGGCTTGTCGAGACAGAGAAGACTCTTGCGTT
TCTGATAGGCACCTATTGGTCTTACTGACATCCACTTTGCCTTTCTCTCCACAGGTGTCCACCCTGCAGG
CTTAAGCATGGCTAGCAAAGGAGAAGAACTCTTCACTGGAGTTGTCCCAATTCTTGTTGAATTAGATTGA
TCTAGAGCATGCACCGGTGATATCGCGGCCGCATTAGGCACCCCAGGCTTTACACTTTATGCTTCCGGCT
CGTATAATGTGTGGATTTTGAGTTAGGATCCGTCGAGATTTTCAGGAGCTAAGGAAGCTAAAATGGAGAA
AAAAATCACTGGATATACCACCGTTGATATATCCCAATGGCATCGTAAAGAACATTTTGAGGCATTTCAG
TCAGTTGCTCAATGTACCTATAACCAGACCGTTCAGCTGGATATTACGGCCTTTTTAAAGACCGTAAAGA
AAAATAAGCACAAGTTTTATCCGGCCTTTATTCACATTCTTGCCCGCCTGATGAATGCTCATCCGGAATT
CCGTATGGCAATGAAAGACGGTGAGCTGGTGATATGGGATAGTGTTCACCCTTGTTACACCGTTTTCCAT
GAGCAAACTGAAACGTTTTCATCGCTCTGGAGTGAATACCACGACGATTTCCGGCAGTTTCTACACATAT
ATTCGCAAGATGTGGCGTGTTACGGTGAAAACCTGGCCTATTTCCCTAAAGGGTTTATTGAGAATATGTT
TTTCGTCTCAGCCAATCCCTGGGTGAGTTTCACCAGTTTTGATTTAAACGTGGCCAATATGGACAACTTC
TTCGCCCCCGTTTTCACCATGGGCAAATATTATACGCAAGGCGACAAGGTGCTGATGCCGCTGGCGATTC
AGGTTCATCATGCCGTTTGTGATGGCTTCCATGTCGGCAGAATGCTTAATGAATTACAACAGTACTGCGA
TGAGTGGCAGGGCGGGGCGTAAACGCGTGGATCCGGCTTACTAAAAGCCAGATAACAGTATGCGTATTTG
CGCGCTGATTTTTGCGGTATAAGAATATATACTGATATGTATACCCGAAGTATGTCAAAAAGAGGTATGC
TATGAAGCAGCGTATTACAGTGACAGTTGACAGCGACAGCTATCAGTTGCTCAAGGCATATATGATGTCA
ATATCTCCGGTCTGGTAAGCACAACCATGCAGAATGAAGCCCGTCGTCTGCGTGCCGAACGCTGGAAAGC
GGAAAATCAGGAAGGGATGGCTGAGGTCGCCCGGTTTATTGAAATGAACGGCTCTTTTGCTGACGAGAAC
AGGGGCTGGTGAAATGCAGTTTAAGGTTTACACCTATAAAAGAGAGAGCCGTTATCGTCTGTTTGTGGAT
GTACAGAGTGATATTATTGACACGCCCGGGCGACGGATGGTGATCCCCCTGGCCAGTGCACGTCTGCTGT
CAGATAAAGTCTCCCGTGAACTTTACCCGGTGGTGCATATCGGGGATGAAAGCTGGCGCATGATGACCAC
CGATATGGCCAGTGTGCCGGTCTCCGTTATCGGGGAAGAAGTGGCTGATCTCAGCCACCGCGAAAATGAC
ATCAAAAACGCCATTAACCTGATGTTCTGGGGAATATAAATGTCAGGCTCCCTTATACACAGCCAGTCTG
CAGGATATCGTCGACGAATTCGGCCGGCCGCTTCGAGCAGACATGATAAGATACATTGATGAGTTTGGAC
AAACCACAACTAGAATGCAGTGAAAAAAATGCTTTATTTGTGAAATTTGTGATGCTATTGCTTTATTTGT
AACCATTATAAGCTGCAATAAACAAGTTAACAACAACAATTGCATTCATTTTATGTTTCAGGTTCAGGGG
GAGGTGTGGGAGGTTTTTTAAAGCAAGTAAAACCTCTACAAATGTGGTAAAATCGATAAGGATCCGACCG
ATGCCCTTGAGAGCCTTCAACCCAGTCAGCTCCTTCCGGTGGGCGCGGGGCATGACTATCGTCGCCGCAC
TTATGACTGTCTTCTTTATCATGCAACTCGTAGGACAGGTGCCGGCAGCGCTCTTCCGCTTCCTCGCTCA
CTGACTCGCTGCGCTCGGTCGTTCGGCTGCGGCGAGCGGTATCAGCTCACTCAAAGGCGGTAATACGGTT
ATCCACAGAATCAGGGGATAACGCAGGAAAGAACATGTGAGCAAAAGGCCAGCAAAAGGCCAGGAACCGT
AAAAAGGCCGCGTTGCTGGCGTTTTTCCATAGGCTCCGCCCCCCTGACGAGCATCACAAAAATCGACGCT
CAAGTCAGAGGTGGCGAAACCCGACAGGACTATAAAGATACCAGGCGTTTCCCCCTGGAAGCTCCCTCGT
GCGCTCTCCTGTTCCGACCCTGCCGCTTACCGGATACCTGTCCGCCTTTCTCCCTTCGGGAAGCGTGGCG
CTTTCTCATAGCTCACGCTGTAGGTATCTCAGTTCGGTGTAGGTCGTTCGCTCCAAGCTGGGCTGTGTGC
ACGAACCCCCCGTTCAGCCCGACCGCTGCGCCTTATCCGGTAACTATCGTCTTGAGTCCAACCCGGTAAG
ACACGACTTATCGCCACTGGCAGCAGCCACTGGTAACAGGATTAGCAGAGCGAGGTATGTAGGCGGTGCT
ACAGAGTTCTTGAAGTGGTGGCCTAACTACGGCTACACTAGAAGAACAGTATTTGGTATCTGCGCTCTGC
TGAAGCCAGTTACCTTCGGAAAAAGAGTTGGTAGCTCTTGATCCGGCAAACAAACCACCGCTGGTAGCGG
TGGTTTTTTTGTTTGCAAGCAGCAGATTACGCGCAGAAAAAAAGGATCTCAAGAAGATCCTTTGATCTTT
TCTACGGGGTCTGACGCTCAGTGGAACGAAAACTCACGTTAAGGGATTTTGGTCATGAGATTATCAAAAA
GGATCTTCACCTAGATCCTTTTAAATTAAAAATGAAGTTTTAAATCAATCTAAAGTATATATGAGTAAAC
TTGGTCTGACAGCGGCCGCAAATGCTAAACCACTGCAGTGGTTACCAGTGCTTGATCAGTGAGGCACCGA
TCTCAGCGATCTGCCTATTTCGTTCGTCCATAGTGGCCTGACTCCCCGTCGTGTAGATCACTACGATTCG
TGAGGGCTTACCATCAGGCCCCAGCGCAGCAATGATGCCGCGAGAGCCGCGTTCACCGGCCCCCGATTTG
TCAGCAATGAACCAGCCAGCAGGGAGGGCCGAGCGAAGAAGTGGTCCTGCTACTTTGTCCGCCTCCATCC
AGTCTATGAGCTGCTGTCGTGATGCTAGAGTAAGAAGTTCGCCAGTGAGTAGTTTCCGAAGAGTTGTGGC
CATTGCTACTGGCATCGTGGTATCACGCTCGTCGTTCGGTATGGCTTCGTTCAACTCTGGTTCCCAGCGG
TCAAGCCGGGTCACATGATCACCCATATTATGAAGAAATGCAGTCAGCTCCTTAGGGCCTCCGATCGTTG
TCAGAAGTAAGTTGGCCGCGGTGTTGTCGCTCATGGTAATGGCAGCACTACACAATTCTCTTACCGTCAT
GCCATCCGTAAGATGCTTTTCCGTGACCGGCGAGTACTCAACCAAGTCGTTTTGTGAGTAGTGTATACGG
CGACCAAGCTGCTCTTGCCCGGCGTCTATACGGGACAACACCGCGCCACATAGCAGTACTTTGAAAGTGC
TCATCATCGGGAATCGTTCTTCGGGGCGGAAAGACTCAAGGATCTTGCCGCTATTGAGATCCAGTTCGAT
ATAGCCCACTCTTGCACCCAGTTGATCTTCAGCATCTTTTACTTTCACCAGCGTTTCGGGGTGTGCAAAA
ACAGGCAAGCAAAATGCCGCAAAGAAGGGAATGAGTGCGACACGAAAATGTTGGATGCTCATACTCGTCC
TTTTTCAATATTATTGAAGCATTTATCAGGGTTACTAGTACGTCTCTCAAGGATAAGTAAGTAATATTAA
GGTACGGGAGGTATTGGACAGGCCGCAATAAAATATCTTTATTTTCATTACATCTGTGTGTTGGTTTTTT
GTGTGAATCGATAGTACTAACATACGCTCTCCATCAAAACAAAACGAAACAAAACAAACTAGCAAAATA
